Addgene plasmid #198922: pGL0_5 [pAL5000 ORI]
Purpose: Level 0 part
Depositing lab: Charlie Gilbert & Nili Ostrov & Cultivarium Tools. Depositing organization: Cultivarium, Convergent Research. Publication: A scalable framework for high-throughput identification of functional origins of replication in non-model bacteria. Gilbert C, Brumwell SL, Crits-Christoph A, Kang SC, Martin-Moldes Z, Alsharif W, Esmurria A, Nguyen M-A, Lee HH, Ostrov N. bioRxiv 2023.05.19.541510 10.1101/2023.05.19.541510.
Backbone
  Vector backbone: pGLDV_17
  Vector type: Synthetic Biology
Growth in bacteria
  Bacterial resistance: Chloramphenicol, 25 μg/mL
  Growth temperature: 37°C
  Growth strain: E. coli Zymo 10B
  Copy number: High Copy
Gene/Insert
  Gene/Insert name: pAL5000 ORI
  Species: Mycobacterium fortuitum
  Cloning method: Unknown
Resource information
  A portion of this plasmid was derived from a plasmid made by: Jun Ishikawa (Chiba et al. 2007 https://pubmed.ncbi.nlm.nih.gov/17314425/, https://www.niid.go.jp/niid/images/JJID/60/45.pdf)
Terms and licenses: Academic/Nonprofit Terms; Industry Terms: Not Available to Industry
How to cite: pGL0_5 [pAL5000 ORI] was a gift from Charlie Gilbert & Nili Ostrov & Cultivarium Tools (Addgene plasmid # 198922 ; http://n2t.net/addgene:198922 ; RRID:Addgene_198922)
