[The description below was written by a language model from this plasmid's Addgene catalogue record and pLannotate feature annotations shown in this document.]
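Description:
pGL0_5 [pAL5000 ORI] is a Level 0 part plasmid for synthetic biology, built on the pGLDV_17 backbone and maintained in E. coli. "Level 0" is the term used in hierarchical modular cloning schemes for a vector that stores a single basic part, which is later combined with other parts into larger constructs. The record lists the cloning method as unknown, so the assembly chemistry is not specified. In E. coli the plasmid replicates from a high-copy ColE1/pMB1/pUC-type origin. Selection is by chloramphenicol, conferred by a cat (chloramphenicol acetyltransferase) gene driven by its native cat promoter and followed by the phage lambda t0 terminator. A short lacZα fragment is also annotated, probably a remnant of a blue/white screening cassette in the parent vector that the insert displaced.

The stored part is the origin of replication of pAL5000, a plasmid from Mycobacterium fortuitum whose replicon is widely used as the basis of shuttle vectors for mycobacteria. The automated feature table annotates only backbone elements, all lying in roughly the last 1.8 kb of the 4,052-nt sequence. The first approximately 2.3 kb carries no annotation and presumably holds the pAL5000 replicon, though its internal features are not resolved in the record. The sequence is also labelled a partial NGS result, so it may not cover the whole plasmid. The associated work describes a framework for high-throughput identification of functional origins of replication in non-model bacteria, which suggests this part serves as one candidate origin module to be assembled into test vectors. Part of the plasmid was derived from an earlier construct made by another laboratory.
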