Features (pLannotate 1.2.2; 5 found; start..end, strand, type, name):
   2284..2872    -  rep_origin     ori: high-copy-number ColE1/pMB1/pBR322/pUC origin of replication
   3005..3099    -  terminator     lambda t0 terminator: transcription terminator from phage lambda
   3123..3779    -  CDS            cat: CAT_ECOLX - Experimental evidence at protein level: Swiss-Prot protein existence level 1. This enzyme is an effector of chloramphenicol resistance in bacteria. From Escherichia coli. This protein is used as a marker in many commonly used cloning vectors, such as pACYC184.
   3780..3882    -  promoter       cat promoter: promoter of the E. coli cat gene encoding chloramphenicol acetyltransferase
   3957..4000    -  CDS            lacZα (fragment): LacZα fragment of β-galactosidase; lacZ fragment
>Addgene plasmid #198922 | pGL0_5 [pAL5000 ORI] | addgene full sequence | sequence record 393042 | Addgene Partial NGS Result
TAGCGTGCGAACAGCACGCTATTGTTGTATCATTACTCGCATCCATTCTCAGGCTGTCTCGTCTCGTCTC
CGAGGTCTCAGGAGAGCGTCTACCAGGACTTTTACCTGTCCGACCCGTTGCAACGGAACCCCCCACGGAA
CCCCCGCGACACCCGCTCCCCAATTGCGTTAGAACAGCGGTGGATTGTCGGCTTCGTTGTGGGCCTTTTG
AGCCGCTTCCTGTTCTGCCGCACGCTCTTTCCTCGCCCGATAGCCGAGTCGCTTAACGGTGTCCAGATGC
AGCCCGAAATGTTTGGCCGTTTGCGGCCAAGAGTGGCCCTCGTCGTCGTGATAGGCGCGGATGCGTTCGC
GGCGTGCAGCCTGCTCGGCGAGCCACTCGCTGCGTTCCTGCGCCACGAGCCGGACGACGTGGCGTTCGGA
TAGTCCGGTGATTCGAGCGCCTTCGGCGGCGGTCACGCGCCGCTTTTTGCGGACAGTCGGCTGCCGGTTG
TAGCCGTCGCTGTAGCCGTCGCTCATAGCAATGCCTCCATGGCTGACGCGGACTTTGCGCGCCGCGCAAC
TGTGCTCGCCGCCGTGCGCGCTGCTGCGCCCTTCCGCGAGATGGCCGACTGGCGCGCACTGAGTGTGGCC
TCGTAGACCACGATCCCGTCCGCCCAAATGCGCGACTTGGTTGTGATCCAACGCCAAATGCTGTTGGCGA
TGGCGCGGACCTCGCTGTCCGGTAGCGGTCCGGGACACACGTCGTTGCACGGGAACTCGGCGTTTCGCGC
GTGGCACTCGGCATAGATCGCGCGGCCGAGTCCGTCCACGTTCCGGGTCGGCAGGTAGATCCGCATGAGG
GCGGGACGATAGGCCCACAACCTGACGGAATCGAACAGTGCGCAATTCCGCCCTAGCGGCGTCGGAGCCG
CTTTGTACGTGGTCTGCTGACGCCAGCGCGGCGGTGGCATGTTCGCGCCGAGCTCGGCCTCGATGTGGCT
GAGTGTGTAGAGATCTGAGTGGAGCCATTCCGTTTCCCAGGCGATGTGGCCGGGGTTTTTGGTCATGAGG
CCTGAGTAACTGCGGTCGCCGTCCACGGCGCGCCGAAGGCCTTCGGCGCACGCCGCCATGTATGCGAGCG
GCTTACGCCGCGCGTATTCGGTGCGTGGAACAGGGGCGTTGAGTGCCCACACTGCGTGTGCGTGGCCGTT
GGCGCGATTGCCCACGATCGCGTTGGGCAGCGGATGGGACCCCCGGGCGCTGAGCGCTCGGAGCGCTGCG
TCTGGATGGTCTACGTCCACGACCAGCAGGTTTGCCAGCGCTGTTGGGTTCGCCTCGATGTACCGGCGGC
CTAGGGCCGACGCGCGGCTTTGGCGGTAGATCCCCTCGAGCAGATCGTCGCTTGCCAGCGGCCAGTACGG
CAGCCAGAGCTGCTCAAATTCGTCGGCGACGTGGCTCACGCTTGGTAGTAGACCACGATTAATCACCGGT
GTATGGTCCGACACGAGCTCCAAGTCAGATATTTCGCTGAGGGGCCACCCCACAACTGCACACTCCCCCG
CTCTCCCGTCGAGCCCTGGTGGTGGAACACCAGCGACAGCCGAGCACCCCCAACCACCTGTACCAACCAG
GAGGAACACATGCGTCGTTTCGAGGACGTTTCCGGGCCGCTGAGAGCCGCTGTGGCGGCCGTACACGCCG
CCTTAGACCCGTTAGACCCCCTGCCGCCTGAATGCGCGGGTACGAGCCACACAGCGCCCGAACTTACGGA
GCTGGTGGGCTCACCTGGCTTTATGGCGTACGAATCGGCTGTGTGCGACCTGTTGGGCGAGGTGAGGTAC
GCGCTACTCACGCTCGCTTGAGACCACCCCAGGATACATAGATTACCACAACTCCGAGCCCTTCCACCTA
GCGTGCTAACCACGCACGCTATTGTTGTATCCCATATAATGCAATCGTAGTCTACCTGACTGTACTTAGA
AATGTGGCTTCGCCTTTGCCCACGCACCTGATCGCTCCTCGTTTGCTTTTAAGGACCGGACGAACCACAG
AGCATTAGAAGGCTAGGTGGAGGCTCAGTGATGATAAGTCTGCGATGGTGGATGCATGTGTCATGGTCAT
AGCTGTTTCCTGTGTGAAATTGTTATCCGCTCAGAGGGCACAATCCTATTCCGCGCTATCCGACAATCTC
CAAGACATTAGGTGGAGTTCAGTTCGGCGTATGGCATATGTCGCTGGAAAGAACATGTGAGCAAAAGGCC
AGCAAAAGGCCAGGAACCGTAAAAAGGCCGCGTTGCTGGCGTTTTTCCATAGGCTCCGCCCCCCTGACGA
GCATCACAAAAATCGACGCTCAAGTCAGAGGTGGCGAAACCCGACAGGACTATAAAGATACCAGGCGTTT
CCCCCTGGAAGCTCCCTCGTGCGCTCTCCTGTTCCGACCCTGCCGCTTACCGGATACCTGTCCGCCTTTC
TCCCTTCGGGAAGCGTGGCGCTTTCTCATAGCTCACGCTGTAGGTATCTCAGTTCGGTGTAGGTCGTTCG
CTCCAAGCTGGGCTGTGTGCACGAACCCCCCGTTCAGCCCGACCGCTGCGCCTTATCCGGTAACTATCGT
CTTGAGTCCAACCCGGTAAGACACGACTTATCGCCACTGGCAGCAGCCACTGGTAACAGGATTAGCAGAG
CGAGGTATGTAGGCGGTGCTACAGAGTTCTTGAAGTGGTGGCCTAACTACGGCTACACTAGAAGAACAGT
ATTTGGTATCTGCGCTCTGCTGAAGCCAGTTACCTTCGGAAAAAGAGTTGGTAGCTCTTGATCCGGCAAA
CAAACCACCGCTGGTAGCGGTGGTTTTTTTGTTTGCAAGCAGCAGATTACGCGCAGAAAAAAAGGATCTC
AAGAAGATCCTTTGATCTTTTCTACGGGGTCTGACGCTCTATTCAACAAAGCCGCCGTCCCGTCAAGTCA
GCGTAAATGGGTAGGGGGCTTCAAATCGTCCCCCCATACGATATAAGTTGTTACTAGTGCTTGGATTCTC
ACCAATAAAAAACGCCCGGCGGCAACCGAGCGTTCTGAACAAATCCAGATGGAGTTCTGAGGTCATTACT
GGATCTATCAACAGGAGTCCAAGCGAGCTCGATATCAAATTACGCCCCGCCCTGCCACTCATCGCAGTAC
TGTTGTAATTCATTAAGCATTCTGCCGACATGGAAGCCATCACAAACGGCATGATGAACCTGAATCGCCA
GCGGCATCAGCACCTTGTCGCCTTGCGTATAATATTTGCCCATGGTGAAAACGGGGGCGAAGAAGTTGTC
CATATTGGCCACGTTTAAATCAAAACTGGTGAAACTCACCCAGGGATTGGCTGAGACGAAAAACATATTC
TCAATAAACCCTTTAGGGAAATAGGCCAGGTTTTCACCGTAACACGCCACATCTTGCGAATATATGTGTA
GAAACTGCCGGAAATCGTCGTGGTATTCACTCCAGAGCGATGAAAACGTTTCAGTTTGCTCATGGAAAAC
GGTGTAACAAGGGTGAACACTATCCCATATCACCAGCTCACCGTCTTTCATTGCCATACGAAATTCCGGA
TGAGCATTCATCAGGCGGGCAAGAATGTGAATAAAGGCCGGATAAAACTTGTGCTTATTTTTCTTTACGG
TCTTTAAAAAGGCCGTAATATCCAGCTGAACGGTCTGGTTATAGGTACATTGAGCAACTGACTGAAATGC
CTCAAAATGTTCTTTACGATGCCATTGGGATATATCAACGGTGGTATATCCAGTGATTTTTTTCTCCATT
TTAGCTTCCTTAGCTCCTGAAAATCTCGATAACTCAAAAAATACGCCCGGTAGTGATCTTATTTCATTAT
GGTGAAAGTTGGAACCTCTTACGTGCCGATCAACGTCTCATTGATACCTGAAACAAAACCCATCGTACGG
CCAAGGAAGTCTCCAATAACTGTGATCCACCACAAGCGCCAGGGTTTTCCCAGTCACGACGTTGTAAAAC
GACGGCCAGTCATGCATAATCCGCACGCATCTGGAATAAGGAAGTGCCATTCCGCCTGACCT
